>Addgene plasmid #81387 | pDONR223_SERPINB4_p.E290K | addgene full sequence | sequence record 167872 | Addgene NGS Result
GGCAGTTCCCTACTCTCGCGTTAACGCTAGCATGGATGTTTTCCCAGTCACGACGTTGTAAAACGACGGC
CAGTCTTAAGCTCGGGCCCCAAATAATGATTTTATTTTGACTGATAGTGACCTGTTCGTTGCAACAAATT
GATGAGCAATGCTTTTTTATAATGCCAACTTTGTACAAAAAAGTTGGCACCATGAATTCACTCAGTGAAG
CCAACACCAAGTTCATGTTCGATCTGTTCCAACAGTTCAGAAAATCAAAAGAGAACAACATCTTCTATTC
CCCTATCAGCATCACATCAGCATTAGGGATGGTCCTCTTAGGAGCCAAAGACAACACTGCACAACAAATT
AGCAAGGTTCTTCACTTTGATCAAGTCACAGAGAACACCACAGAAAAAGCTGCAACATATCATGTTGATA
GGTCAGGAAATGTTCATCACCAGTTTCAAAAGCTTCTGACTGAATTCAACAAATCCACTGATGCATATGA
GCTGAAGATCGCCAACAAGCTCTTCGGAGAAAAGACGTATCAATTTTTACAGGAATATTTAGATGCCATC
AAGAAATTTTACCAGACCAGTGTGGAATCTACTGATTTTGCAAATGCTCCAGAAGAAAGTCGAAAGAAGA
TTAACTCCTGGGTGGAAAGTCAAACGAATGAAAAAATTAAAAACCTATTTCCTGATGGGACTATTGGCAA
TGATACGACACTGGTTCTTGTGAACGCAATCTATTTCAAAGGGCAGTGGGAGAATAAATTTAAAAAAGAA
AACACTAAAGAGGAAAAATTTTGGCCAAACAAGAATACATACAAATCTGTACAGATGATGAGGCAATACA
ATTCCTTTAATTTTGCCTTGCTGGAGGATGTACAGGCCAAGGTCCTGGAAATACCATACAAAGGCAAAGA
TCTAAGCATGATTGTGCTGCTGCCAAATGAAATCGATGGTCTGCAGAAGCTTGAAGAGAAACTCACTGCT
GAGAAATTGATGGAATGGACAAGTTTGCAGAATATGAGAGAGACATGTGTCGATTTACACTTACCTCGGT
TCAAAATGAAAGAGAGCTATGACCTCAAGGACACGTTGAGAACCATGGGAATGGTGAATATCTTCAATGG
GGATGCAGACCTCTCAGGCATGACCTGGAGCCACGGTCTCTCAGTATCTAAAGTCCTACACAAGGCCTTT
GTGGAGGTCACTGAGGAGGGAGTGGAAGCTGCAGCTGCCACCGCTGTAGTAGTAGTCGAATTATCATCTC
CTTCAACTAATGAAGAGTTCTGTTGTAATCACCCTTTCCTATTCTTCATAAGGCAAAATAAGACCAACAG
CATCCTCTTCTATGGCAGATTCTCATCCCCATGATTGCCAACTTTCTTGTACAAAGTTGTCATTATAAGA
AAGCATTGCTTATCAATTTGTTGCAACGAACAGGTCACTATCAGTCAAAATAAAATCATTATTTGCCATC
CAGCTGATATCCCCTATAGTGAGTCGTATTACATGGTCATAGCTGTTTCCTGGCAGCTCTGGCCCGTGTC
TCAAAATCTCTGATGTTACATTGCACAAGATAAAAATATATCATCATGCCTCCTCTAGACCAGCCAGGAC
AGAAATGCCTCGACTTCGCTGCTACCCAAGGTTGCCGGGTGACGCACACCGTGGAAACGGATGAAGGCAC
GAACCCAGTGGACATAAGCCTGTTCGGTTCGTAAGCTGTAATGCAAGTAGCGTATGCGCTCACGCAACTG
GTCCAGAACCTTGACCGAACGCAGCGGTGGTAACGGCGCAGTGGCGGTTTTCATGGCTTGTTATGACTGT
TTTTTTGGGGTACAGTCTATGCCTCGGGCATCCAAGCAGCAAGCGCGTTACGCCGTGGGTCGATGTTTGA
TGTTATGGAGCAGCAACGATGTTACGCAGCAGGGCAGTCGCCCTAAAACAAAGTTAAACATTATGAGGGA
AGCGGTGATCGCCGAAGTATCGACTCAACTATCAGAGGTAGTTGGCGTCATCGAGCGCCATCTCGAACCG
ACGTTGCTGGCCGTACATTTGTACGGCTCCGCAGTGGATGGCGGCCTGAAGCCACACAGTGATATTGATT
TGCTGGTTACGGTGACCGTAAGGCTTGATGAAACAACGCGGCGAGCTTTGATCAACGACCTTTTGGAAAC
TTCGGCTTCCCCTGGAGAGAGCGAGATTCTCCGCGCTGTAGAAGTCACCATTGTTGTGCACGACGACATC
ATTCCGTGGCGTTATCCAGCTAAGCGCGAACTGCAATTTGGAGAATGGCAGCGCAATGACATTCTTGCAG
GTATCTTCGAGCCAGCCACGATCGACATTGATCTGGCTATCTTGCTGACAAAAGCAAGAGAACATAGCGT
TGCCTTGGTAGGTCCAGCGGCGGAGGAACTCTTTGATCCGGTTCCTGAACAGGATCTATTTGAGGCGCTA
AATGAAACCTTAACGCTATGGAACTCGCCGCCCGACTGGGCTGGCGATGAGCGAAATGTAGTGCTTACGT
TGTCCCGCATTTGGTACAGCGCAGTAACCGGCAAAATCGCGCCGAAGGATGTCGCTGCCGACTGGGCAAT
GGAGCGCCTGCCGGCCCAGTATCAGCCCGTCATACTTGAAGCTAGACAGGCTTATCTTGGACAAGAAGAA
GATCGCTTGGCCTCGCGCGCAGATCAGTTGGAAGAATTTGTCCACTACGTGAAAGGCGAGATCACCAAGG
TAGTCGGCAAATAACCCTCGAGCCACCCATGACCAAAATCCCTTAACGTGAGTTACGCGTCGTTCCACTG
AGCGTCAGACCCCGTAGAAAAGATCAAAGGATCTTCTTGAGATCCTTTTTTTCTGCGCGTAATCTGCTGC
TTGCAAACAAAAAAACCACCGCTACCAGCGGTGGTTTGTTTGCCGGATCAAGAGCTACCAACTCTTTTTC
CGAAGGTAACTGGCTTCAGCAGAGCGCAGATACCAAATACTGTTCTTCTAGTGTAGCCGTAGTTAGGCCA
CCACTTCAAGAACTCTGTAGCACCGCCTACATACCTCGCTCTGCTAATCCTGTTACCAGTGGCTGCTGCC
AGTGGCGATAAGTCGTGTCTTACCGGGTTGGACTCAAGACGATAGTTACCGGATAAGGCGCAGCGGTCGG
GCTGAACGGGGGGTTCGTGCACACAGCCCAGCTTGGAGCGAACGACCTACACCGAACTGAGATACCTACA
GCGTGAGCTATGAGAAAGCGCCACGCTTCCCGAAGGGAGAAAGGCGGACAGGTATCCGGTAAGCGGCAGG
GTCGGAACAGGAGAGCGCACGAGGGAGCTTCCAGGGGGAAACGCCTGGTATCTTTATAGTCCTGTCGGGT
TTCGCCACCTCTGACTTGAGCGTCGATTTTTGTGATGCTCGTCAGGGGGGCGGAGCCTATGGAAAAACGC
CAGCAACGCGGCCTTTTTACGGTTCCTGGCCTTTTGCTGGCCTTTTGCTCACATGTTCTTTCCTGCGTTA
TCCCCTGATTCTGTGGATAACCGTATTACCGCCTTTGAGTGAGCTGATACCGCTCGCCGCAGCCGAACGA
CCGAGCGCAGCGAGTCAGTGAGCGAGGAAGCGGAAGAGCGCCCAATACGCAAACCGCCTCTCCCCGCGCG
TTGGCCGATTCATTAATGCAGCTGGCACGACAGGTTTCCCGACTGGAAAGCGGGCAGTGAGCGCAACTCA
ATTAATACGCGTACCGCTAGCCAGGAAGAGTTTGTAGAAACGCAAAAAGGCCATCCGTCAGGATGGCCTT
CTGCTTAGTTTGATGCCTGGCAGTTTATGGCGGGCGTCCTGCCCGCCACCCTCCGGGCCGTTGCTTCACA
ACGTTCAAATCCGCTCCCGGCGGATTTGTCCTACTCAGGAGAGCGTTCACCGACAAACAACAGATAAAAC
GAAAGGCCCAGTCTTCCGACTGAGCCTTTCGTTTTATTTGATGCCT
Features (pLannotate 1.2.2; 12 found; start..end, strand, type, name):
     38..74      -  CDS            lacZα (fragment): LacZα fragment of β-galactosidase; lacZ fragment
     91..186     +  protein_bind   attL3: mutant version of attL; recombination site for the Gateway® LR reaction LR Clonase™
    192..1361    +  CDS            SERPINB4: SPB4_HUMAN - Also known as PI11, SCCA2. Experimental evidence at protein level: Swiss-Prot protein existence level 1. May act as a protease inhibitor to modulate the host immune response against tumor cells. From Homo sapiens (Human).
   1372..1465    -  protein_bind   attL2 (fragment): mutant version of attL; recombination site for the Gateway® LR reaction LR Clonase™
   1483..1501    -  promoter       T7 promoter: promoter for bacteriophage T7 RNA polymerase
   1691..1714    +  promoter       Pc promoter (fragment): intI1 (promoter lies within the coding sequence); class 1 integron promoter
   1890..1946    +  CDS            GmR (fragment): gentamycin acetyltransferase; aacC1; confers resistance to gentamycin
   1953..2744    +  CDS            SmR: aminoglycoside adenylyltransferase (Murphy, 1985); aadA; confers resistance to spectinomycin and streptomycin
   2837..3425    +  rep_origin     ori: high-copy-number ColE1/pMB1/pBR322/pUC origin of replication
   3608..3700    +  CDS            lacI (fragment): lac repressor; lacI; The lac repressor binds to the lac operator to inhibit transcription in E. coli. This inhibition can be relieved by adding lactose or isopropyl-β-D-thiogalactopyranoside (IPTG).
   3755..3782    -  terminator     rrnB T2 terminator: transcription terminator T2 from the E. coli rrnB gene
   3914..3957    +  terminator     rrnB T1 terminator: Escherichia coli rrnB; transcription terminator T1 from the E. coli rrnB gene
