[The description below was written by a language model from this plasmid's Addgene catalogue record and pLannotate feature annotations shown in this document.]
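Description:
pDONR223_SERPINB4_p.E290K is a Gateway entry clone built on the Invitrogen pDONR223 backbone and carrying the human SERPINB4 open reading frame with an E290K substitution. It is propagated in E. coli as a high-copy plasmid from a ColE1/pUC-type origin and selected with spectinomycin. Resistance comes from the aadA aminoglycoside adenylyltransferase gene (SmR), which sits downstream of a fragment of the class 1 integron Pc promoter and a short remnant of a gentamicin resistance gene. The sequenced plasmid is 3,966 nt. Small lacZα and lacI fragments and the rrnB T1 and T2 terminators are backbone remnants; the terminators help insulate the cloning region from read-through transcription.

The roughly 1.2 kb SERPINB4 coding sequence is flanked by attL-type recombination sites. The automated annotation labels these attL3 and a partial attL2, so the call for the upstream site should be treated with caution. These sites allow the ORF to be moved by LR Clonase recombination into any compatible Gateway destination vector. The record lists no promoter for the insert. The only nearby promoter is a T7 promoter beyond the downstream att site, oriented back toward the insert on the opposite strand, so the plasmid is a shuttle and archive clone rather than an expression construct. The clone is in the "closed" configuration: a stop codon immediately follows the ORF, so C-terminal tags encoded by a destination vector will not be fused to the protein.

SERPINB4 (also called SCCA2) is a serpin-family protease inhibitor. This variant allele belongs to the Target Accelerator Plasmid Collection, which was assembled for systematic functional testing of rare cancer-associated mutations after transfer into expression vectors.
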