Addgene plasmid #81387: pDONR223_SERPINB4_p.E290K
Purpose: Gateway Donor vector containing SERPINB4 , part of the Target Accelerator Plasmid Collection.
Depositing lab: Jesse Boehm & William Hahn & David Root. Depositing organization: Broad Institute. Publication: Systematic Functional Interrogation of Rare Cancer Variants Identifies Oncogenic Alleles. Kim E, Ilic N, Shrestha Y, Zou L, Kamburov A, Zhu C, Yang X, Lubonja R, Tran N, Nguyen C, Lawrence MS, Piccioni F, Bagul M, Doench JG, Chouinard CR, Wu X, Hogstrom L, Natoli T, Tamayo P, Horn H, Corsello SM, Lage K, Root DE, Subramanian A, Golub TR, Getz G, Boehm JS, Hahn WC. Cancer Discov. 2016 Jul;6(7):714-26. doi: 10.1158/2159-8290.CD-16-0160. Epub 2016 May 4. PubMed 27147599.
Backbone
  Vector backbone: pDONR223
  Backbone manufacturer: Invitrogen
  Backbone size w/o insert (bp): 2790
  Vector type: Gateway Entry vector
Growth in bacteria
  Bacterial resistance: Spectinomycin, 50 μg/mL
  Growth temperature: 37°C
  Growth strain: DH5alpha
  Copy number: High Copy
Gene/Insert
  Gene/Insert name: SERPINB4
  Species: H. sapiens (human)
  Mutation: E290K
  GenBank ID: NM_002974.3
  Entrez Gene: SERPINB4 (a.k.a. LEUPIN, PI11, SCCA-2, SCCA1, SCCA2)
  Promoter: None
  Cloning method: Gateway Cloning
  Sequencing primers: 5′ M13pUC-fwd; 3′ M13-Rev
Terms and licenses: Academic/Nonprofit Terms; Industry Terms: Not Available to Industry
Depositor comments: Closed state: stop codon immediately follows insert
How to cite: pDONR223_SERPINB4_p.E290K was a gift from Jesse Boehm & William Hahn & David Root (Addgene plasmid # 81387 ; http://n2t.net/addgene:81387 ; RRID:Addgene_81387)
