>Addgene plasmid #81387 | pDONR223_SERPINB4_p.E290K | depositor partial sequence | sequence record 154706 | Insert sequence
ATGAATTCACTCAGTGAAGCCAACACCAAGTTCATGTTCGATCTGTTCCAACAGTTCAGAAAATCAAAAG
AGAACAACATCTTCTATTCCCCTATCAGCATCACATCAGCATTAGGGATGGTCCTCTTAGGAGCCAAAGA
CAACACTGCACAACAAATTAGCAAGGTTCTTCACTTTGATCAAGTCACAGAGAACACCACAGAAAAAGCT
GCAACATATCATGTTGATAGGTCAGGAAATGTTCATCACCAGTTTCAAAAGCTTCTGACTGAATTCAACA
AATCCACTGATGCATATGAGCTGAAGATCGCCAACAAGCTCTTCGGAGAAAAGACGTATCAATTTTTACA
GGAATATTTAGATGCCATCAAGAAATTTTACCAGACCAGTGTGGAATCTACTGATTTTGCAAATGCTCCA
GAAGAAAGTCGAAAGAAGATTAACTCCTGGGTGGAAAGTCAAACGAATGAAAAAATTAAAAACCTATTTC
CTGATGGGACTATTGGCAATGATACGACACTGGTTCTTGTGAACGCAATCTATTTCAAAGGGCAGTGGGA
GAATAAATTTAAAAAAGAAAACACTAAAGAGGAAAAATTTTGGCCAAACAAGAATACATACAAATCTGTA
CAGATGATGAGGCAATACAATTCCTTTAATTTTGCCTTGCTGGAGGATGTACAGGCCAAGGTCCTGGAAA
TACCATACAAAGGCAAAGATCTAAGCATGATTGTGCTGCTGCCAAATGAAATCGATGGTCTGCAGAAGCT
TGAAGAGAAACTCACTGCTGAGAAATTGATGGAATGGACAAGTTTGCAGAATATGAGAGAGACATGTGTC
GATTTACACTTACCTCGGTTCAAAATGAAAGAGAGCTATGACCTCAAGGACACGTTGAGAACCATGGGAA
TGGTGAATATCTTCAATGGGGATGCAGACCTCTCAGGCATGACCTGGAGCCACGGTCTCTCAGTATCTAA
AGTCCTACACAAGGCCTTTGTGGAGGTCACTGAGGAGGGAGTGGAAGCTGCAGCTGCCACCGCTGTAGTA
GTAGTCGAATTATCATCTCCTTCAACTAATGAAGAGTTCTGTTGTAATCACCCTTTCCTATTCTTCATAA
GGCAAAATAAGACCAACAGCATCCTCTTCTATGGCAGATTCTCATCCCCA
